Addgene plasmid #61741: pRK5-FLAG-USP13
Purpose: express N-terminally FLAG tagged human USP13
Depositing lab: Yihong Ye. Depositing organization: National Institute of Diabetes & Digestive & Kidney Diseases (NIDDK). Publication: USP13 antagonizes gp78 to maintain functionality of a chaperone in ER-associated degradation. Liu Y, Soetandyo N, Lee JG, Liu L, Xu Y, Clemons WM Jr, Ye Y. Elife. 2014;3:e01369. doi: 10.7554/eLife.01369. Epub 2014 Jan 14. PubMed 24424410.
Backbone
  Vector backbone: pRK5
  Backbone size w/o insert (bp): 5204
  Total vector size (bp): 7796
  Vector type: Mammalian Expression
Growth in bacteria
  Bacterial resistance: Ampicillin, 100 μg/mL
  Growth temperature: 37°C
  Growth strain: Top10
  Copy number: High Copy
Gene/Insert
  Gene/Insert name: USP13 (alt names: ubiquitin carboxyl-terminal hydrolase 13, USP13; ISOT3; IsoT-3)
  Species: H. sapiens (human)
  Insert size (bp): 2592
  GenBank ID: NM_003940.2
  Entrez Gene: USP13 (a.k.a. ISOT3, IsoT-3)
  Promoter: CMV
  Tag / fusion protein: FLAG (N terminal on backbone)
  Cloning method: Restriction Enzyme; 5′ cloning site SalI (not destroyed); 3′ cloning site NotI (not destroyed)
  Sequencing primers: 5′ CGCAAATGGGCGGTAGGCGTG; 3′ CTCTAGCATTTAGGTGAC
Terms and licenses: Academic/Nonprofit Terms; Industry Terms: Not Available to Industry
How to cite: pRK5-FLAG-USP13 was a gift from Yihong Ye (Addgene plasmid # 61741 ; http://n2t.net/addgene:61741 ; RRID:Addgene_61741)
