[The description below was written by a language model from this plasmid's Addgene catalogue record and pLannotate feature annotations shown in this document.]
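Description:
pRK5-FLAG-USP13 is a mammalian expression plasmid of about 7.8 kb, built on the pRK5 backbone to produce human USP13 (ubiquitin carboxyl-terminal hydrolase 13, also called ISOT3) with an N-terminal FLAG epitope supplied by the backbone. It is propagated in E. coli as a high-copy plasmid through a ColE1/pUC-type origin and selected with ampicillin via the β-lactamase gene and its own promoter. The feature table also shows f1 and M13 phage origins, along with remnants of lacZα, lacI, rop and bom sequences and a lac promoter/operator region. These are leftovers of the vector's cloning history rather than functional parts of the expression unit.

The roughly 2.6 kb USP13 coding sequence was cloned between the SalI and NotI sites, both of which are retained. Transcription is driven by the human cytomegalovirus immediate early enhancer and promoter, followed by a fragment of a CMV intron, and is terminated by a bovine growth hormone polyadenylation signal. SP6 promoters flank the insert, and the upstream, sense-oriented one could in principle support in vitro transcription of the insert. A short partial match to an immunoglobulin heavy chain signal sequence is annotated upstream of the FLAG tag, but the record does not indicate that it is functional or that the protein is secreted. An SV40 enhancer/early promoter lies downstream of the cassette, with no mammalian selection marker annotated after it, so the plasmid appears suited mainly to transient transfection.

USP13 is a deubiquitinase implicated in autophagy and endoplasmic reticulum-associated degradation, and the associated publication concerns its antagonism of gp78 in ERAD. The FLAG tag allows detection or immunoprecipitation of the expressed protein.
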