Features (pLannotate 1.2.2; 24 found; start..end, strand, type, name):
     14..393     +  enhancer       CMV enhancer: human cytomegalovirus immediate early enhancer
    394..597     +  promoter       CMV promoter: human cytomegalovirus (CMV) immediate early promoter
    733..776     +  intron         CMV intron (fragment): modified intron A from human cytomegalovirus
    828..846     +  promoter       SP6 promoter: promoter for bacteriophage SP6 RNA polymerase
    850..887     +  CDS            IgH signal sequence (fragment): signal sequence from the mouse immunoglobulin heavy chain variable region
    930..950     +  CDS            FLAG (fragment): FLAG® epitope tag, followed by an enterokinase cleavage site
    960..3548    +  CDS            USP13: UBP13_HUMAN - Also known as ISOT3. Experimental evidence at protein level: Swiss-Prot protein existence level 1. Deubiquitinase that mediates deubiquitination of target proteins such as BECN1, MITF, SKP2 and USP10 and is involved in various processes such as autophagy and endoplasmic reticulum-associated degradation (ERAD). Component of a regulatory loop that controls autophagy and p53/TP53 levels: mediates deubiquitination of BECN1, a key regulator of autophagy, leading to stabilize the PIK3C3/VPS34- containing complexes. Also deubiquitinates USP10, an essential regulator of p53/TP53 stabilit
   3586..3604    -  promoter       SP6 promoter: promoter for bacteriophage SP6 RNA polymerase
   3630..3854    +  polyA_signal   bGH poly(A) signal: bovine growth hormone polyadenylation signal
   3858..3879    +  promoter       SV40 promoter (fragment): SV40 enhancer and early promoter
   3900..4328    +  rep_origin     f1 ori (sequence partly withheld): f1 bacteriophage origin of replication; arrow indicates direction of (+) strand synthesis
   4342..4672    +  promoter       SV40 promoter: SV40 enhancer and early promoter
   4691..4845    +  CDS            lacZα (fragment): LacZα fragment of β-galactosidase; lacZ fragment
   4851..4902    -  misc_feature   bom (fragment): basis of mobility region from pBR322
   4921..5301    +  rep_origin     M13 ori (sequence partly withheld): M13 bacteriophage origin of replication; arrow indicates direction of (+) strand synthesis
   5377..5426    -  misc_feature   bom (fragment): basis of mobility region from pBR322
   5528..5563    -  CDS            rop (fragment): Rop protein, which maintains plasmids at low copy number; rop
   5672..5763    +  promoter       AmpR promoter: bla
   5764..6624    +  CDS            AmpR: β-lactamase; bla; confers resistance to ampicillin, carbenicillin, and related antibiotics
   6795..7383    +  rep_origin     ori: high-copy-number ColE1/pMB1/pBR322/pUC origin of replication
   7561..7653    +  CDS            lacI (fragment): lac repressor; lacI; The lac repressor binds to the lac operator to inhibit transcription in E. coli. This inhibition can be relieved by adding lactose or isopropyl-β-D-thiogalactopyranoside (IPTG).
   7666..7687    +  protein_bind   CAP binding site: CAP binding activates transcription in the presence of cAMP. E. coli catabolite activator protein
   7702..7732    +  promoter       lac promoter: promoter for the E. coli lac operon
   7740..7756    +  protein_bind   lac operator: The lac repressor binds to the lac operator to inhibit transcription in E. coli. This inhibition can be relieved by adding lactose or isopropyl-β-D-thiogalactopyranoside (IPTG). lac repressor encoded by lacI
>Addgene plasmid #61741 | pRK5-FLAG-USP13 | depositor full sequence | sequence record 100804 | USP13 coding sequence is inserted into the Sal I and Not I sites
TTCGAGCTCGCCCGACATTGATTATTGACTAGTTATTAATAGTAATCAATTACGGGGTCATTAGTTCATA
GCCCATATATGGAGTTCCGCGTTACATAACTTACGGTAAATGGCCCGCCTGGCTGACCGCCCAACGACCC
CCGCCCATTGACGTCAATAATGACGTATGTTCCCATAGTAACGCCAATAGGGACTTTCCATTGACGTCAA
TGGGTGGAGTATTTACGGTAAACTGCCCACTTGGCAGTACATCAAGTGTATCATATGCCAAGTACGCCCC
CTATTGACGTCAATGACGGTAAATGGCCCGCCTGGCATTATGCCCAGTACATGACCTTATGGGACTTTCC
TACTTGGCAGTACATCTACGTATTAGTCATCGCTATTACCATGGTGATGCGGTTTTGGCAGTACATCAAT
GGGCGTGGATAGCGGTTTGACTCACGGGGATTTCCAAGTCTCCACCCCATTGACGTCAATGGGAGTTTGT
TTTGGCACCAAAATCAACGGGACTTTCCAAAATGTCGTAACAACTCCGCCCCATTGACGCAAATGGGCGG
TAGGCGTGTACGGTGGGAGGTCTATATAAGCAGAGCTCGTTTAGTGAACCGTCAGATCGCCTGGAGACGC
CATCCACGCTGTTTTGACCTCCATAGAAGACACCGGGACCGATCCAGCCTCCGCGGCCGGGAACGGTGCA
TTGGAACGCGGATTCCCCGTGCCAAGAGTGACGTAAGTACCGCCTATAGAGTCTATAGGCCCACCCCCTT
GGCTTCGTTAGAACGCGGCTACAATTAATACATAACCTTATGTATCATACACATACGATTTAGGTGACAC
TATAGAATAACATCCACTTTGCCTTTCTCTCCACAGGTGTCCACTCCCAGGTCCAACTGCACCTCGGTTC
TAAGCTTGCCGCCATGGACTACAAGGACGACGATGACAAGGGGTCGACAATGCAGCGCCGGGGCGCCCTG
TTCGGCATGCCGGGCGGCAGCGGAGGCAGGAAGATGGCTGCAGGAGACATCGGCGAGCTGCTAGTGCCCC
ACATGCCCACGATCCGCGTGCCCAGGTCCGGCGACAGGGTCTACAAGAACGAGTGCGCCTTCTCCTACGA
CTCTCCCAATTCTGAAGGTGGACTCTATGTATGCATGAATACATTTTTGGCCTTTGGAAGGGAACATGTT
GAAAGACATTTTCGAAAAACTGGACAGAGTGTATACATGCACCTGAAAAGACATGTGCGAGAGAAGGTAA
GAGGGGCGTCTGGTGGAGCGTTACCAAAAAGGAGGAATTCCAAGATTTTTTTAGATCTAGATACTGATGA
CGATTTAAATAGCGACGATTATGAATATGAAGATGAAGCCAAACTTGTTATATTCCCAGATCACTATGAA
ATAGCACTACCAAATATTGAGGAGTTACCAGCCCTGGTAACAATTGCTTGTGATGCAGTTCTCAGCTCAA
AATCTCCATACAGAAAGCAGGACCCAGACACGTGGGAAAATGAATTGCCAGTATCTAAATATGCCAACAA
CCTCACCCAGCTGGACAATGGAGTCAGGATTCCTCCAAGTGGTTGGAAGTGTGCCAGATGCGACCTGCGA
GAAAACCTCTGGTTGAATCTGACTGACGGCTCTGTCCTGTGTGGAAAGTGGTTCTTTGACAGCTCTGGGG
GCAACGGGCATGCGCTGGAGCATTACAGAGACATGGGCTACCCACTAGCCGTGAAACTGGGAACCATCAC
TCCTGACGGGGCAGATGTTTATTCTTTTCAAGAAGAAGAACCTGTTTTGGATCCTCATTTGGCCAAGCAC
TTAGCGCATTTTGGAATTGATATGCTTCATATGCATGGGACAGAGAATGGGCTCCAGGACAATGACATCA
AGCTGAGGGTCAGTGAGTGGGAAGTGATCCAGGAGTCGGGCACGAAACTGAAGCCAATGTATGGTCCTGG
CTACACGGGTCTGAAGAACCTGGGCAACAGCTGCTATCTCAGCTCTGTCATGCAGGCCATCTTCAGCATC
CCAGAATTCCAGAGAGCGTATGTAGGAAACCTTCCCAGAATATTTGACTACTCGCCTTTAGATCCAACAC
AAGATTTCAACACACAGATGACTAAGTTAGGACATGGCCTTCTCTCAGGCCAGTATTCAAAGCCTCCGGT
GAAATCTGAACTCATTGAACAGGTGATGAAGGAGGAGCACAAGCCACAGCAGAACGGGATCTCTCCGCGC
ATGTTTAAGGCCTTTGTAAGCAAGAGCCACCCGGAATTCTCCTCTAACAGGCAGCAAGATGCCCAGGAAT
TCTTCTTGCACCTGGTGAATCTAGTAGAGAGGAACCGCATCGGCTCAGAAAACCCAAGCGATGTTTTTCG
TTTTTTGGTGGAAGAACGCATTCAGTGCTGTCAGACCCGGAAAGTCCGCTACACGGAGAGGGTGGATTAC
CTGATGCAGTTACCTGTGGCCATGGAGGCGGCAACCAACAAGGATGAACTGATCGCTTATGAACTAACGA
GAAGGGAAGCAGAAGCAAACAGAAGACCCCTTCCTGAGTTGGTACGTGCCAAGATACCATTTAGTGCCTG
CCTTCAGGCCTTCTCTGAACCAGAAAATGTTGATGATTTCTGGAGCAGTGCCCTACAAGCAAAGTCTGCG
GGTGTGAAAACATCTCGCTTTGCTTCATTCCCTGAATACTTGGTAGTGCAGATAAAGAAGTTCACTTTTG
GTCTTGACTGGGTTCCCAAAAAATTTGATGTTTCTATTGATATGCCAGACCTACTTGATATCAACCATCT
CCGAGCCAGGGGGTTACAGCCAGGAGAGGAAGAACTTCCAGACATCAGCCCCCCCATAGTCATTCCTGAT
GACTCAAAAGATCGCCTGATGAACCAATTGATAGACCCATCAGACATCGATGAGTCATCAGTGATGCAGC
TGGCCGAGATGGGTTTCCCGCTGGAAGCATGTCGCAAGGCTGTGTACTTCACTGGAAATATGGGCGCCGA
GGTGGCCTTCAACTGGATCATTGTTCACATGGAAGAGCCAGATTTTGCTGAGCCGCTGACCATGCCTGGT
TATGGAGGGGCAGCTTCTGCTGGAGCCTCTGTTTTTGGTGCTTCTGGACTGGATAACCAACCTCCAGAGG
AAATCGTAGCTATCATCACCTCCATGGGATTTCAGCGAAATCAGGCTATTCAGGCACTACGAGCAACGAA
TAATAACCTGGAAAGAGCACTGGATTGGATCTTTAGCCACCCTGAGTTTGAAGAAGACAGTGATTTTGTG
ATTGAGATGGAGAATAATGCCAATGCAAACATTATTTCTGAGGCCAAGCCCGAAGGACCTAGAGTCAAGG
ATGGATCTGGAACATATGAGCTATTTGCATTCATCAGTCACATGGGAACATCCACAATGAGTGGTCATTA
CATTTGCCATATCAAAAAGGAAGGAAGATGGGTGATTTACAATGACCACAAAGTTTGTGCCTCAGAAAGG
CCCCCTAAAGACCTGGGCTACATGTACTTTTACCGCAGGATACCAAGCTAAGCGGCCGCTCGAGCATGCA
TCTAGAGGGCCCTATTCTATAGTGTCACCTAAATGCTAGAGCTCGCTGATCAGCCTCGACTGTGCCTTCT
AGTTGCCAGCCATCTGTTGTTTGCCCCTCCCCCGTGCCTTCCTTGACCCTGGAAGGTGCCACTCCCACTG
TCCTTTCCTAATAAAATGAGGAAATTGCATCGCATTGTCTGAGTAGGTGTCATTCTATTCTGGGGGGTGG
GGTGGGGCAGGACAGCAAGGGGGAGGATTGGGAAGACAATAGCAGGCATGCTGGGGATGCGGTGGGCTCT
ATGGCTTCTGAGGCGGAAAGAACCAGCTGGGGCTCTAGGGGGTATCCCC
[124 nt withheld, positions 3900-4023]
C
[91 nt withheld, positions 4025-4115]
A
[49 nt withheld, positions 4117-4165]
CCTTTGACGTTGGAGTCCACGTTCTTT
[37 nt withheld, positions 4193-4229]
ACCCTATCTCGGTCTATTCTTTTGATTTATAAGGGATTTTGCCGATTTCGGCCTATTGGTTAAAAAATGA
GCTGATTTAACAAAAATTTAACGCGAATTAATTCTGTGGAATGTGTGTCAGTTAGGGTGTGGAAAGTCCC
CAGGCTCCCCAGCAGGCAGAAGTATGCAAAGCATGCATCTCAATTAGTCAGCAACCAGGTGTGGAAAGTC
CCCAGGCTCCCCAGCAGGCAGAAGTATGCAAAGCATGCATCTCAATTAGTCAGCAACCATAGTCACGCCC
CTAACTCCGCCCATCCCGCCCCTAACTCCGCCCAGTTCCGCCCATTCTCCGCCCCATGGCTGACTAATTT
TTTTTTATTTATGCAGAGGCCGAGGCCGCCTCGGCCTCTGAGCTATTCCAGAAGTAGTGAGGAGGCTTTT
TTGGAGGCCTAGGCTTTTGCAAAAAGCTGTTAACAGCTTGGCACTGGCCGTCGTTTTACAACGTCGTGAC
TGGGAAAACCCTGGCGTTACCCAACTTAATCGCCTTGCAGCACATCCCCCTTTCGCCAGCTGGCGTAATA
GCGAAGAGGCCCGCACCGATCGCCCTTCCCAACAGTTGCGCAGCCTGAATGGCGAATGGCGCCTGATGCG
GTATTTTCTCCTTACGCATCTGTGCGGTATTTCACACCGCATA
[142 nt withheld, positions 4903-5044]
C
[141 nt withheld, positions 5046-5186]
CCTTTGACGTTGGAGTCCACGTTCTTT
[37 nt withheld, positions 5214-5250]
ACCCTATCTCGGGCTATTCTTTTGATTTATAAGGGATTTTGCCGATTTCGGCCTATTGGTTAAAAAATGA
GCTGATTTAACAAAAATTTAACGCGAATTTTAACAAAATATTAACGTTTACAATTTTATGGTGCACTCTC
AGTACAATCTGCTCTGATGCCGCATAGTTAAGCCAGCCCCGACACCCGCCAACACCCGCTGACGCGCCCT
GACGGGCTTGTCTGCTCCCGGCATCCGCTTACAGACAAGCTGTGACCGTCTCCGGGAGCTGCATGTGTCA
GAGGTTTTCACCGTCATCACCGAAACGCGCGAGACGAAAGGGCCTCGTGATACGCCTATTTTTATAGGTT
AATGTCATGATAATAATGGTTTCTTAGACGTCAGGTGGCACTTTTCGGGGAAATGTGCGCGGAACCCCTA
TTTTGTTTATTTTTCTAAATACATTCAAATATGTATCCGCTCATGAGACAATAACCCTGATAAATGCTTC
AATAATATTGAAAAAGGAAGAGTATGAGTATTCAACATTTCCGTGTCGCCCTTATTCCCTTTTTTGCGGC
ATTTTGCCTTCCTGTTTTTGCTCACCCAGAAACGCTGGTGAAAGTAAAAGATGCTGAAGATCAGTTGGGT
GCACGAGTGGGTTACATCGAACTGGATCTCAACAGCGGTAAGATCCTTGAGAGTTTTCGCCCCGAAGAAC
GTTTTCCAATGATGAGCACTTTTAAAGTTCTGCTATGTGGCGCGGTATTATCCCGTATTGACGCCGGGCA
AGAGCAACTCGGTCGCCGCATACACTATTCTCAGAATGACTTGGTTGAGTACTCACCAGTCACAGAAAAG
CATCTTACGGATGGCATGACAGTAAGAGAATTATGCAGTGCTGCCATAACCATGAGTGATAACACTGCGG
CCAACTTACTTCTGACAACGATCGGAGGACCGAAGGAGCTAACCGCTTTTTTGCACAACATGGGGGATCA
TGTAACTCGCCTTGATCGTTGGGAACCGGAGCTGAATGAAGCCATACCAAACGACGAGCGTGACACCACG
ATGCCTGTAGCAATGGCAACAACGTTGCGCAAACTATTAACTGGCGAACTACTTACTCTAGCTTCCCGGC
AACAATTAATAGACTGGATGGAGGCGGATAAAGTTGCAGGACCACTTCTGCGCTCGGCCCTTCCGGCTGG
CTGGTTTATTGCTGATAAATCTGGAGCCGGTGAGCGTGGGTCTCGCGGTATCATTGCAGCACTGGGGCCA
GATGGTAAGCCCTCCCGTATCGTAGTTATCTACACGACGGGGAGTCAGGCAACTATGGATGAACGAAATA
GACAGATCGCTGAGATAGGTGCCTCACTGATTAAGCATTGGTAACTGTCAGACCAAGTTTACTCATATAT
ACTTTAGATTGATTTAAAACTTCATTTTTAATTTAAAAGGATCTAGGTGAAGATCCTTTTTGATAATCTC
ATGACCAAAATCCCTTAACGTGAGTTTTCGTTCCACTGAGCGTCAGACCCCGTAGAAAAGATCAAAGGAT
CTTCTTGAGATCCTTTTTTTCTGCGCGTAATCTGCTGCTTGCAAACAAAAAAACCACCGCTACCAGCGGT
GGTTTGTTTGCCGGATCAAGAGCTACCAACTCTTTTTCCGAAGGTAACTGGCTTCAGCAGAGCGCAGATA
CCAAATACTGTTCTTCTAGTGTAGCCGTAGTTAGGCCACCACTTCAAGAACTCTGTAGCACCGCCTACAT
ACCTCGCTCTGCTAATCCTGTTACCAGTGGCTGCTGCCAGTGGCGATAAGTCGTGTCTTACCGGGTTGGA
CTCAAGACGATAGTTACCGGATAAGGCGCAGCGGTCGGGCTGAACGGGGGGTTCGTGCACACAGCCCAGC
TTGGAGCGAACGACCTACACCGAACTGAGATACCTACAGCGTGAGCTATGAGAAAGCGCCACGCTTCCCG
AAGGGAGAAAGGCGGACAGGTATCCGGTAAGCGGCAGGGTCGGAACAGGAGAGCGCACGAGGGAGCTTCC
AGGGGGAAACGCCTGGTATCTTTATAGTCCTGTCGGGTTTCGCCACCTCTGACTTGAGCGTCGATTTTTG
TGATGCTCGTCAGGGGGGCGGAGCCTATGGAAAAACGCCAGCAACGCGGCCTTTTTACGGTTCCTGGCCT
TTTGCTGGCCTTTTGCTCACATGTCTTCCTGCGTATCCNNGATTCTGTGGATACCGTATTACCGCCTTTG
AGTGAGCTGATACCGCTCGCCGCAGCCGAACGACCGAGCGCAGCGAGTCAGTGAGCGAGGAAGCGGAAGA
GCGCCCAATACGCAAACCGCCTCTCCCCGCGCGTTGGCCGATTCATTAATGCAGCTGGCACGACAGGTTT
CCCGACTGGAAAGCGGGCAGTGAGCGCAACGCAATTAATGTGAGTTAGCTCACTCATTAGGCACCCCAGG
CTTTACACTTTATGCTTCCGGCTCGTATGTTGTGTGGAATTGTGAGCGGATAACAATTTCACACAGGAAA
CAGCTATGACATGATTACGAATTAA
