>Addgene plasmid #61741 | pRK5-FLAG-USP13 | addgene partial sequence | sequence record 103682 | pMT2-F 5'-TTGCCTTTCTCTCCACAGGT-3'
AGCTTGCCGCCATGGACTACAAGGACGACGATGACAAGGGGTCGACAATGCAGCGCCGGGGCGCCCTGTT
CGGCATGCCGGGCGGCAGCGGAGGCAGGAAGATGGCTGCAGGAGACATCGGCGAGCTGCTAGTGCCCCAC
ATGCCCACGATCCGCGTGCCCAGGTCCGGCGACAGGGTCTACAAGAACGAGTGCGCCTTCTCCTACGACT
CTCCCAATTCTGAAGGTGGACTCTATGTATGCATGAATACATTTTTGGCCTTTGGAAGGGAACATGTTGA
AAGACATTTTCGAAAAACTGGACAGAGTGTATACATGCACCTGAAAAGACATGTGCGAGAGAAGGTAAGA
GGGGCGTCTGGTGGAGCGTTACCAAAAAGGAGGAATTCCAAGATTTTTTTAGATCTAGATACTGATGACG
ATTTAAATAGCGACGATTATGAATATGAAGATGAAGCCAAACTTGTTATATTCCCAGATCACTATGAAAT
AGCACTACCAAATATTGAGGAGTTACCAGCCCTGGTAACAATTGCTTGTGATGCAGTTCTCAGCTCAAAA
TCTCCATACAGAAAGCAGGACCCAGACACGTGGGAAAATGAATTGCCAGTATCTAAATATGCCAACAACC
TCACCCAGCTGGACAATGGAGTCAGGATTCCTCCAAGTGGTTGGAAGTGTGCCAGATGCGACCTGCGAGA
AAACCTCTGGTTGAATCTGACTGACGGCTCTGTCCTGTGTGGAAAGTGGTTCTTTGACAGCTCTGGGGGC
AACGGGCATGCGCTGGAGCATTACAGAGACATGGGCTACCCACTAGCCGTGAAACTGGGAACCATCACTC
CTGACGG
