>Addgene plasmid #61741 | pRK5-FLAG-USP13 | addgene partial sequence | sequence record 103840 | BGH-rev 5'-TAGAAGGCACAGTCGAGG-3'
AATAGGGCCCTCTAGATGCATGCTCGAGCGGCCGCTTAGCTTGGTATCCTGCGGTAAAAGTACATGTAGC
CCAGGTCTTTAGGGGGCCTTTCTGAGGCACAAACTTTGTGGTCATTGTAAATCACCCATCTTCCTTCCTT
TTTGATATGGCAAATGTAATGACCACTCATTGTGGATGTTCCCATGTGACTGATGAATGCAAATAGCTCA
TATGTTCCAGATCCATCCTTGACTCTAGGTCCTTCGGGCTTGGCCTCAGAAATAATGTTTGCATTGGCAT
TATTCTCCATCTCAATCACAAAATCACTGTCTTCTTCAAACTCAGGGTGGCTAAAGATCCAATCCAGTGC
TCTTTCCAGGTTATTATTCGTTGCTCGTAGTGCCTGAATAGCCTGATTTCGCTGAAATCCCATGGAGGTG
ATGATAGCTACGATTTCCTCTGGAGGTTGGTTATCCAGTCCAGAAGCACCAAAAACAGAGGCTCCAGCAG
AAGCTGCCCCTCCATAACCAGGCATGGTCAGCGGCTCAGCAAAATCTGGCTCTTCCATGTGAACAATGAT
CCAGTTGAAGGCCACCTCGGCGCCCATATTTCCAGTGAAGTACACAGCCTTGCGACATGCTTCCAGCGGG
AAACCCATCTCGGCCAGCTGCATCACTGATGACTCATCGATGTCTGATGGGTCTATCAATTGGTTCATCA
GGCGATCTTTTGAGTCATCAGGAATGACTATGGGGGGGCTGATGTCTGGAAGTTCTTCCTCTCCTGGCTG
TAACCCCCTGGCTCGGAGATGGTTGATATCAAGTAGGTCTGGCATATCAATAGAA
